>Addgene plasmid #55505 | mTFP1-PCNA-19-SV40NLS-4 | depositor partial sequence | sequence record 85911 | insert sequence
AGACGTCAGATCCGCTAGCCACCATGGATCCAAAAAAGAAGAGAAAGGTAGATCCAAAAAAGAAGAGAAA
GGTAGATCCAAAAAAGAAGAGAAAGGTACCGGTCGCCACCATGGTGAGCAAGGGCGAGGAGACCACAATG
GGCGTAATCAAGCCCGACATGAAGATCAAGCTGAAGATGGAGGGCAACGTGAATGGCCACGCCTTCGTGA
TCGAGGGCGAGGGCGAGGGCAAGCCCTACGACGGCACCAACACCATCAACCTGGAGGTGAAGGAGGGAGC
CCCCCTGCCCTTCTCCTACGACATTCTGACCACCGCGTTCGCCTACGGCAACAGGGCCTTCACCAAGTAC
CCCGACGACATCCCCAACTACTTCAAGCAGTCCTTCCCCGAGGGCTACTCTTGGGAGCGCACCATGACCT
TCGAGGACAAGGGCATCGTGAAGGTGAAGTCCGACATCTCCATGGAGGAGGACTCCTTCATCTACGAGAT
ACACCTCAAGGGCGAGAACTTCCCCCCCAACGGCCCCGTGATGCAGAAGAAGACCACCGGCTGGGACGCC
TCCACCGAGAGGATGTACGTGCGCGACGGCGTGCTGAAGGGCGACGTCAAGCACAAGCTGCTGCTGGAGG
GCGGCGGCCACCACCGCGTTGACTTCAAGACCATCTACAGGGCCAAGAAGGCGGTGAAGCTGCCCGACTA
TCACTTTGTGGACCACCGCATCGAGATCCTGAACCACGACAAGGACTACAACAAGGTGACCGTTTACGAG
AGCGCCGTGGCCCGCAACTCCACCGACGGCATGGACGAGCTGTACAAGTCCGGAGAAGGGCAAGGGCAAG
GGCAAGGGCCGGGCCGCGGCTACGCGTATCGATCCATGTTCGAGGCGCGCCTGGTCCAGGGCTCCATCCT
CAAGAAGGTGTTGGAGGCACTCAAGGACCTCATCAACGAGGCCTGCTGGGATATTAGCTCCAGCGGTGTA
AACCTGCAGAGCATGGACTCGTCCCACGTCTCTTTGGTGCAGCTCACCCTGCGGTCTGAGGGCTTCGACA
CCTACCGCTGCGACCGCAACCTGGCCATGGGCGTGAACCTCACCAGTATGTCCAAAATACTAAAATGCGC
CGGCAATGAAGATATCATTACACTAAGGGCCGAAGATAACGCGGATACCTTGGCGCTAGTATTTGAAGCA
CCAAACCAGGAGAAAGTTTCAGACTATGAAATGAAGTTGATGGATTTAGATGTTGAACAACTTGGAATTC
CAGAACAGGAGTACAGCTGTGTAGTAAAGATGCCTTCTGGTGAATTTGCACGTATATGCCGAGATCTCAG
CCATATTGGAGATGCTGTTGTAATTTCCTGTGCAAAAGACGGAGTGAAATTTTCTGCAAGTGGAGAACTT
GGAAATGGAAACATTAAATTGTCACAGACAAGTAATGTCGATAAAGAGGAGGAAGCTGTTACCATAGAGA
TGAATGAACCAGTTCAACTAACTTTTGCACTGAGGTACCTGAACTTCTTTACAAAAGCCACTCCACTCTC
TTCAACGGTGACACTCAGTATGTCTGCAGATGTACCCCTTGTTGTAGAGTATAAAATTGCGGATATGGGA
CACTTAAAATACTACTTGGCTCCCAAGATCGAGGATGAAGAAGGATCTTAGGGATCCACCGGATCTAGAT
AACTGATCATAATCAGCCATACCACATT
