>Addgene plasmid #55505 | mTFP1-PCNA-19-SV40NLS-4 | addgene partial sequence | sequence record 149882 | mCherry-F2 5'-tggcatggacgagctgtac-3'
GGCAAGGGCCGGGCCGCGGCTACGCGTATCGATCCATGTTCGAGGCGCGCCTGGTCCAGGGCTCCATCCT
CAAGAAGGTGTTGGAGGCACTCAAGGACCTCATCAACGAGGCCTGCTGGGATATTAGCTCCAGCGGTGTA
AACCTGCAGAGCATGGACTCGTCCCACGTCTCTTTGGTGCAGCTCACCCTGCGGTCTGAGGGCTTCGACA
CCTACCGCTGCGACCGCAACCTGGCCATGGGCGTGAACCTCACCAGTATGTCCAAAATACTAAAATGCGC
CGGCAATGAAGATATCATTACACTAAGGGCCGAAGATAACGCGGATACCTTGGCGCTAGTATTTGAAGCA
CCAAACCAGGAGAAAGTTTCAGACTATGAAATGAAGTTGATGGATTTAGATGTTGAACAACTTGGAATTC
CAGAACAGGAGTACAGCTGTGTAGTAAAGATGCCTTCTGGTGAATTTGCACGTATATGCCGAGATCTCAG
CCATATTGGAGATGCTGTTGTAATTTCCTGTGCAAAAGACGGAGTGAAATTTTCTGCAAGTGGAGAACTT
GGAAATGGAAACATTAAATTGTCACAGACAAGTAATGTCGATAAAGAGGAGGAAGCTGTTACCATAGAGA
TGAATGAACCAGTTCAACTAACTTTTGCACTGAGGTACCTGAACTTCTTTACAAAAGCCACTCCACTCTC
TTCAACGGTGACACTCAGTATGTCTGCAGATGTACCCCTTGTTGTAGAGTATAAAATTGCGGATATGGGA
CACTTAAAA
