[The description below was written by a language model from this plasmid's Addgene catalogue record.]
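Description:
mTFP1-PCNA-19-SV40NLS-4 is a mammalian expression plasmid built on an mTFP1 fluorescent-protein backbone (recorded as 4750 bp without the insert). It is maintained in E. coli as a high-copy plasmid under kanamycin selection, and it carries a neomycin resistance marker that allows G418 selection of transfected mammalian cells. No feature table accompanies the record, so the origin of replication and the elements driving the resistance marker are not stated. The listing of an SV40 polyadenylation reverse sequencing primer suggests that an SV40 polyA signal lies downstream of the expression cassette.

The payload is human proliferating cell nuclear antigen (PCNA), the sliding clamp that encircles DNA and acts as a processivity factor at replication and repair sites. It is combined with three tandem copies of the SV40 large T antigen nuclear localization signal and fused to mTFP1, a monomeric teal fluorescent protein. Expression is driven by the constitutive CMV promoter. The record lists the mTFP1 tag as "C terminal on backbone", while the construct name places mTFP1 first. The exact order of the fusion partners should therefore be checked against the sequence. The numbers in the name may denote linker lengths between the modules, but the record does not explain them.

The stated purpose is nuclear localization, with excitation at 462 nm and emission at 492 nm. The NLS repeats reinforce nuclear import of the fusion, making the plasmid a teal nuclear marker for fluorescence microscopy. Because PCNA concentrates at replication sites, such fusions are also commonly used to follow replication foci and S-phase progression in live cells, although the record does not explicitly claim this use.
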