Addgene plasmid #55505: mTFP1-PCNA-19-SV40NLS-4
Purpose: Localization: Nucleus, Excitation: 462, Emission: 492
Depositing lab: Michael Davidson. Depositing organization: Florida State University, Tallahassee.
Backbone
  Vector backbone: mTFP1
  Backbone size w/o insert (bp): 4750
  Vector type: Mammalian Expression
  Selectable markers: Neomycin (select with G418)
Growth in bacteria
  Bacterial resistance: Kanamycin, 50 μg/mL
  Growth temperature: 37°C
  Growth strain: DH5alpha
  Copy number: High Copy
Gene/Insert
  Gene/Insert name: PCNA-19 SV40NLS (alt names: Human Proliferating Cell Nuclear Antigen + SV40 NLS 3x Repeat; NM_002592.2)
  Species: H. sapiens (human)
  Entrez Gene: PCNA (a.k.a. ATLD2)
  Promoter: CMV
  Tag / fusion protein: mTFP1 (C terminal on backbone)
  Cloning method: Unknown
  Sequencing primers: 5′ CMV-F; 3′ SV40pA-R
Terms and licenses: Academic/Nonprofit Terms; Industry Terms: Not Available to Industry
Depositor comments: H. sapiens (human) Proliferating Cell Nuclear Antigen + SV40 NLS 3x Repeat. Excitation = 462; Emission = 492
How to cite: mTFP1-PCNA-19-SV40NLS-4 was a gift from Michael Davidson (Addgene plasmid # 55505 ; http://n2t.net/addgene:55505 ; RRID:Addgene_55505)
